>Addgene plasmid #218921 | CRY2olig-FUS | addgene full sequence | sequence record 442218 | Addgene NGS Result
ATTTTTCTAAATACATTCAAATATGTATCCGCTCATGAGACAATAACCCTGATAAATGCTTCAATAATAT
TGAAAAAGGAAGAGTCCTGAGGCGGAAAGAACCAGCTGTGGAATGTGTGTCAGTTAGGGTGTGGAAAGTC
CCCAGGCTCCCCAGCAGGCAGAAGTATGCAAAGCATGCATCTCAATTAGTCAGCAACCAGGTGTGGAAAG
TCCCCAGGCTCCCCAGCAGGCAGAAGTATGCAAAGCATGCATCTCAATTAGTCAGCAACCATAGTCCCGC
CCCTAACTCCGCCCATCCCGCCCCTAACTCCGCCCAGTTCCGCCCATTCTCCGCCCCATGGCTGACTAAT
TTTTTTTATTTATGCAGAGGCCGAGGCCGCCTCGGCCTCTGAGCTATTCCAGAAGTAGTGAGGAGGCTTT
TTTGGAGGCCTAGGCTTTTGCAAAGATCGATCAAGAGACAGGATGAGGATCGTTTCGCATGATTGAACAA
GATGGATTGCACGCAGGTTCTCCGGCCGCTTGGGTGGAGAGGCTATTCGGCTATGACTGGGCACAACAGA
CAATCGGCTGCTCTGATGCCGCCGTGTTCCGGCTGTCAGCGCAGGGGCGCCCGGTTCTTTTTGTCAAGAC
CGACCTGTCCGGTGCCCTGAATGAACTGCAAGACGAGGCAGCGCGGCTATCGTGGCTGGCCACGACGGGC
GTTCCTTGCGCAGCTGTGCTCGACGTTGTCACTGAAGCGGGAAGGGACTGGCTGCTATTGGGCGAAGTGC
CGGGGCAGGATCTCCTGTCATCTCACCTTGCTCCTGCCGAGAAAGTATCCATCATGGCTGATGCAATGCG
GCGGCTGCATACGCTTGATCCGGCTACCTGCCCATTCGACCACCAAGCGAAACATCGCATCGAGCGAGCA
CGTACTCGGATGGAAGCCGGTCTTGTCGATCAGGATGATCTGGACGAAGAGCATCAGGGGCTCGCGCCAG
CCGAACTGTTCGCCAGGCTCAAGGCGAGCATGCCCGACGGCGAGGATCTCGTCGTGACCCATGGCGATGC
CTGCTTGCCGAATATCATGGTGGAAAATGGCCGCTTTTCTGGATTCATCGACTGTGGCCGGCTGGGTGTG
GCGGACCGCTATCAGGACATAGCGTTGGCTACCCGTGATATTGCTGAAGAGCTTGGCGGCGAATGGGCTG
ACCGCTTCCTCGTGCTTTACGGTATCGCCGCTCCCGATTCGCAGCGCATCGCCTTCTATCGCCTTCTTGA
CGAGTTCTTCTGAGCGGGACTCTGGGGTTCGAAATGACCGACCAAGCGACGCCCAACCTGCCATCACGAG
ATTTCGATTCCACCGCCGCCTTCTATGAAAGGTTGGGCTTCGGAATCGTTTTCCGGGACGCCGGCTGGAT
GATCCTCCAGCGCGGGGATCTCATGCTGGAGTTCTTCGCCCACCCTAGGGGGAGGCTAACTGAAACACGG
AAGGAGACAATACCGGAAGGAACCCGCGCTATGACGGCAATAAAAAGACAGAATAAAACGCACGGTGTTG
GGTCGTTTGTTCATAAACGCGGGGTTCGGTCCCAGGGCTGGCACTCTGTCGATACCCCACCGAGACCCCA
TTGGGGCCAATACGCCCGCGTTTCTTCCTTTTCCCCACCCCACCCCCCAAGTTCGGGTGAAGGCCCAGGG
CTCGCAGCCAACGTCGGGGCGGCAGGCCCTGCCATAGCCTCAGGTTACTCATATATACTTTAGATTGATT
TAAAACTTCATTTTTAATTTAAAAGGATCTAGGTGAAGATCCTTTTTGATAATCTCATGACCAAAATCCC
TTAACGTGAGTTTTCGTTCCACTGAGCGTCAGACCCCGTAGAAAAGATCAAAGGATCTTCTTGAGATCCT
TTTTTTCTGCGCGTAATCTGCTGCTTGCAAACAAAAAAACCACCGCTACCAGCGGTGGTTTGTTTGCCGG
ATCAAGAGCTACCAACTCTTTTTCCGAAGGTAACTGGCTTCAGCAGAGCGCAGATACCAAATACTGTTCT
TCTAGTGTAGCCGTAGTTAGGCCACCACTTCAAGAACTCTGTAGCACCGCCTACATACCTCGCTCTGCTA
ATCCTGTTACCAGTGGCTGCTGCCAGTGGCGATAAGTCGTGTCTTACCGGGTTGGACTCAAGACGATAGT
TACCGGATAAGGCGCAGCGGTCGGGCTGAACGGGGGGTTCGTGCACACAGCCCAGCTTGGAGCGAACGAC
CTACACCGAACTGAGATACCTACAGCGTGAGCTATGAGAAAGCGCCACGCTTCCCGAAGGGAGAAAGGCG
GACAGGTATCCGGTAAGCGGCAGGGTCGGAACAGGAGAGCGCACGAGGGAGCTTCCAGGGGGAAACGCCT
GGTATCTTTATAGTCCTGTCGGGTTTCGCCACCTCTGACTTGAGCGTCGATTTTTGTGATGCTCGTCAGG
GGGGCGGAGCCTATGGAAAAACGCCAGCAACGCGGCCTTTTTACGGTTCCTGGCCTTTTGCTGGCCTTTT
GCTCACATGTTCTTTCCTGCGTTATCCCCTGATTCTGTGGATAACCGTATTACCGCCATGCATTAGTTAT
TAATAGTAATCAATTACGGGGTCATTAGTTCATAGCCCATATATGGAGTTCCGCGTTACATAACTTACGG
TAAATGGCCCGCCTGGCTGACCGCCCAACGACCCCCGCCCATTGACGTCAATAATGACGTATGTTCCCAT
AGTAACGCCAATAGGGACTTTCCATTGACGTCAATGGGTGGAGTATTTACGGTAAACTGCCCACTTGGCA
GTACATCAAGTGTATCATATGCCAAGTACGCCCCCTATTGACGTCAATGACGGTAAATGGCCCGCCTGGC
ATTATGCCCAGTACATGACCTTATGGGACTTTCCTACTTGGCAGTACATCTACGTATTAGTCATCGCTAT
TACCATGGTGATGCGGTTTTGGCAGTACATCAATGGGCGTGGATAGCGGTTTGACTCACGGGGATTTCCA
AGTCTCCACCCCATTGACGTCAATGGGAGTTTGTTTTGGCACCAAAATCAACGGGACTTTCCAAAATGTC
GTAACAACTCCGCCCCATTGACGCAAATGGGCGGTAGGCGTGTACGGTGGGAGGTCTATATAAGCAGAGC
TGGTTTAGTGAACCGTCAGATCCGCTAGCGCTACCGGACTCAGATCTCGAGGCCACCATGAAGATGGACA
AAAAGACTATAGTTTGGTTTAGAAGAGACCTAAGGATTGAGGATAATCCTGCATTAGCAGCAGCTGCTCA
CGAAGGATCTGTTTTTCCTGTCTTCATTTGGTGTCCTGAAGAAGAAGGACAGTTTTATCCTGGAAGAGCT
TCAAGATGGTGGATGAAACAATCACTTGCTCACTTATCTCAATCCTTGAAGGCTCTTGGATCTGACCTCA
CTTTAATCAAAACCCACAACACGATTTCAGCGATCTTGGATTGTATCCGCGTTACCGGTGCTACAAAAGT
CGTCTTTAACCACCTCTATGATCCTGTTTCGTTAGTTCGGGACCATACCGTAAAGGAGAAGCTGGTGGAA
CGTGGGATCTCTGTGCAAAGCTACAATGGAGATCTATTGTATGAACCGTGGGAGATATACTGCGAAAAGG
GCAAACCTTTTACGAGTTTCAATTCTTACTGGAAGAAATGCTTAGATATGTCGATTGAATCCGTTATGCT
TCCTCCTCCTTGGCGGTTGATGCCAATAACTGCAGCGGCTGAAGCGATTTGGGCGTGTTCGATTGAAGAA
CTAGGGCTGGAGAATGAGGCCGAGAAACCGAGCAATGCGTTGTTAACTAGAGCTTGGTCTCCAGGATGGA
GCAATGCTGATAAGTTACTAAATGAGTTCATCGAGAAGCAGTTGATAGATTATGCAAAGAACAGCAAGAA
AGTTGTTGGGAATTCTACTTCACTACTTTCTCCGTATCTCCATTTCGGGGAAATAAGCGTCAGACACGTT
TTCCAGTGTGCCCGGATGAAACAAATTATATGGGCAAGAGATAAGAACAGTGAAGGAGAAGAAAGTGCAG
ATCTTTTTCTTAGGGGAATCGGTTTAAGAGAGTATTCTCGGTATATATGTTTCAACTTCCCGTTTACTCA
CGAGCAATCGTTGTTGAGTCATCTTCGGTTTTTCCCTTGGGATGCTGATGTTGATAAGTTCAAGGCCTGG
AGACAAGGCAGGACCGGTTATCCGTTGGTGGATGCCGGAATGAGAGAGCTTTGGGCTACCGGATGGATGC
ATAACAGAATAAGAGTGATTGTTTCAAGCTTTGCTGTGAAGTTTCTTCTCCTTCCATGGAAATGGGGAAT
GAAGTATTTCTGGGATACACTTTTGGATGCTGATTTGGAATGTGACATCCTTGGCTGGCAGTATATCTCT
GGGAGTATCCCCGATGGCCACGAGCTTGATCGCTTGGACAATCCCGCGTTACAAGGCGCCAAATATGACC
CAGAAGGTGAGTACATAAGGCAATGGCTTCCCGAGCTTGCGAGATTGCCAACTGAATGGATCCATCATCC
ATGGGACGCTCCTTTAACCGTACTCAAAGCTTCTGGTGTGGAACTCGGAACAAACTATGCGAAACCCATT
GTAGACATCGACACAGCTCGTGAGCTACTAGCTAAAGCTATTTCAAGAACCCGTGGAGCACAGATCATGA
TCGGAGCAGCAGCCCGGGATCCACCGGTCGCCACCATGGTGAGCAAGGGCGAGGAGGATAACATGGCCAT
CATCAAGGAGTTCATGCGCTTCAAGGTGCACATGGAGGGCTCCGTGAACGGCCACGAGTTCGAGATCGAG
GGCGAGGGCGAGGGCCGCCCCTACGAGGGCACCCAGACCGCCAAGCTGAAGGTGACCAAGGGTGGCCCCC
TGCCCTTCGCCTGGGACATCCTGTCCCCTCAGTTCATGTACGGCTCCAAGGCCTACGTGAAGCACCCCGC
CGACATCCCCGACTACTTGAAGCTGTCCTTCCCCGAGGGCTTCAAGTGGGAGCGCGTGATGAACTTCGAG
GACGGCGGCGTGGTGACCGTGACCCAGGACTCCTCCCTGCAGGACGGCGAGTTCATCTACAAGGTGAAGC
TGCGCGGCACCAACTTCCCCTCCGACGGCCCCGTAATGCAGAAGAAGACCATGGGCTGGGAGGCCTCCTC
CGAGCGGATGTACCCCGAGGACGGCGCCCTGAAGGGCGAGATCAAGCAGAGGCTGAAGCTGAAGGACGGC
GGCCACTACGACGCTGAGGTCAAGACCACCTACAAGGCCAAGAAGCCCGTGCAGCTGCCCGGCGCCTACA
ACGTCAACATCAAGTTGGACATCACCTCCCACAACGAGGACTACACCATCGTGGAACAGTACGAACGCGC
CGAGGGCCGCCACTCCACCGGCGGCATGGACGAGCTGTACGAGATGGCCTCAAACGATTATACCCAACAA
GCAACCCAAAGCTATGGGGCCTACCCCACCCAGCCCGGGCAGGGCTATTCCCAGCAGAGCAGTCAGCCCT
ACGGACAGCAGAGTTACAGTGGTTATAGCCAGTCCACGGACACTTCAGGCTATGGCCAGAGCAGCTATTC
TTCTTATGGCCAGAGCCAGAACACAGGCTATGGAACTCAGTCAACTCCCCAGGGATATGGCTCGACTGGC
GGCTATGGCAGTAGCCAGAGCTCCCAATCGTCTTACGGGCAGCAGTCCTCCTATCCTGGCTATGGCCAGC
AGCCAGCTCCCAGCAGCACCTCGGGAAGTTACGGTAGCAGTTCTCAGAGCAGCAGCTATGGGCAGCCCCA
GAGTGGGAGCTACAGCCAGCAGCCTAGCTATGGTGGACAGCAGCAAAGCTATGGACAGCAGCAAAGCTAT
AATCCCCCTCAGGGCTATGGACAGCAGAACCAGTACAACAGCAGCAGTGGTGGTGGAGGTGGAGGTGGAG
GTGGAGGTAACTATGGCCAAGATCAATCCTCCATGAGTAGTGGTGGTGGCAGTGGTGGCGGTTATGGCAA
TCAAGACCAGAGTGGTGGAGGTGGCAGCGGTGGCTATGGACAGCAGGACCGTGGAGGCCGCGGCAGGGGT
GGCAGTGGTGGCGGCGGCGGCGGCGGCGGTGGTGGTTACAACCGCAGCAGTGGTGGCTATGAACCCAGAG
GTCGTGGAGGTGGCCGTGGAGGCAGAGGTGGCATGGGCGGAAGTGACCGTGGTGGCTTCAATAAATTTGG
TGGCCCTCGGGACCAAGGATCACGTCATGACTCCGAACAGGATAATTCAGACAACAACACCATCTTTGTG
CAAGGCCTGGGTGAGAATGTTACAATTGAGTCTGTGGCTGATTACTTCAAGCAGATTGGTATTATTAAGA
CAAACAAGAAAACGGGACAGCCCATGATTAATTTGTACACAGACAGGGAAACTGGCAAGCTGAAGGGAGA
GGCAACGGTCTCTTTTGATGACCCACCTTCAGCTAAAGCAGCTATTGACTGGTTTGATGGTAAAGAATTC
TCCGGAAATCCTATCAAGGTCTCATTTGCTACTCGCCGGGCAGACTTTAATCGGGGTGGTGGCAATGGTC
GTGGAGGCCGAGGGCGAGGAGGACCCATGGGCCGTGGAGGCTATGGAGGTGGTGGCAGTGGTGGTGGTGG
CCGAGGAGGATTTCCCAGTGGAGGTGGTGGCGGTGGAGGACAGCAGCGAGCTGGTGACTGGAAGTGTCCT
AATCCCACCTGTGAGAATATGAACTTCTCTTGGAGGAATGAATGCAACCAGTGTAAGGCCCCTAAACCAG
ATGGCCCAGGAGGGGGACCAGGTGGCTCTCACATGGGGGGTAACTACGGGGATGATCGTCGTGGTGGCAG
AGGAGGCTATGATCGAGGCGGCTACCGGGGCCGCGGCGGGGACCGTGGAGGCTTCCGAGGGGGCCGGGGT
GGTGGGGACAGAGGTGGCTTTGGCCCTGGCAAGATGGATTCCAGGGGTGAGCACAGACAGGATCGCAGGG
AGAGGCCGTATTAAGCGGCCGCGACTCTAGATCATAATCAGCCATACCACATTTGTAGAGGTTTTACTTG
CTTTAAAAAACCTCCCACACCTCCCCCTGAACCTGAAACATAAAATGAATGCAATTGTTGTTGTTAACTT
GTTTATTGCAGCTTATAATGGTTACAAATAAAGCAATAGCATCACAAATTTCACAAATAAAGCATTTTTT
TCACTGCATTCTAGTTGTGGTTTGTCCAAACTCATCAATGTATCTTAAGGCGTAAATTGTAAGCGTTAAT
ATTTTGTTAAAATTCGCGTTAAATTTTTGTTAAATCAGCTCATTTTTTAACCAATAGGCCGAAATCGGCA
AAATCCCTTATAAATCAAAAGAATAGACCGAGATAGGGT
[37 nt withheld, positions 7390-7426]
AAAGAACGTGGACTCCAACGTCAAAGG
[49 nt withheld, positions 7454-7502]
T
[91 nt withheld, positions 7504-7594]
G
[124 nt withheld, positions 7596-7719]
CAGGTGGCACTTTTCGGGGAAATGTGCGCGGAACCCCTATTTGTTT
Features (pLannotate 1.2.2; 17 found; start..end, strand, type, name):
     87..444     +  promoter       SV40 promoter: SV40 enhancer and early promoter
    479..1273    +  CDS            NeoR/KanR: aminoglycoside phosphotransferase from Tn5; aph(3')-II (or nptII); confers resistance to neomycin, kanamycin, and G418 (Geneticin®)
   1294..1446    +  CDS            ble (fragment): BLE_KLEPN - Experimental evidence at protein level: Swiss-Prot protein existence level 1. Binding protein with a strong affinity to the bleomycin family of antibiotics. Binds to CL990; an antimitotic-antibiotic compound. From Klebsiella pneumoniae.
   1505..1552    +  polyA_signal   HSV TK poly(A) signal: herpes simplex virus thymidine kinase polyadenylation signal (Cole and Stacy, 1985)
   1643..1659    -  polyA_signal   bGH poly(A) signal (fragment): bovine growth hormone polyadenylation signal
   1881..2469    +  rep_origin     ori: high-copy-number ColE1/pMB1/pBR322/pUC origin of replication
   2644..2947    +  enhancer       CMV enhancer: human cytomegalovirus immediate early enhancer
   2948..3151    +  promoter       CMV promoter: human cytomegalovirus (CMV) immediate early promoter
   3174..3201    +  misc_feature   MCS (fragment): multiple cloning site
   3208..4701    +  CDS            CRY2PHR: N-terminal photolyase homology region of Arabidopsis thaliana cryptochrome 2 binds to CIB1 upon exposure to blue light (Kennedy et al., 2010)
   4702..4718    +  misc_feature   MCS (fragment): multiple cloning site
   4726..5430    +  CDS            mCherry: mCherry is a basic (constitutively fluorescent) red fluorescent protein published in 2004, derived from Discosoma sp.. It is reported to be a very rapidly-maturing monomer with low acid sensitivity.
   5434..7011    +  CDS            FUS: FUS_HUMAN - Also known as TLS. Experimental evidence at protein level: Swiss-Prot protein existence level 1. DNA/RNA-binding protein that plays a role in various cellular processes such as transcription regulation, RNA splicing, RNA transport, DNA repair and damage response (PubMed:27731383). Binds to nascent pre-mRNAs and acts as a molecular mediator between RNA polymerase II and U1 small nuclear ribonucleoprotein thereby coupling transcription and splicing (PubMed:26124092). Binds also its own pre- mRNA and autoregulates its expression; this autoregulation mechanism is mediated by non-sense-
   7030..7113    +  CDS            large T antigen (fragment): large T antigen from SV40 (simian virus 40)
   7136..7257    +  polyA_signal   SV40 poly(A) signal: SV40 polyadenylation signal
   7291..7719    -  rep_origin     f1 ori (sequence partly withheld): f1 bacteriophage origin of replication; arrow indicates direction of (+) strand synthesis
   7746..85      +  promoter       AmpR promoter (across the origin): bla
