[The description below was written by a language model from this plasmid's Addgene catalogue record and pLannotate feature annotations shown in this document.]
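Description:
CRY2olig-FUS is a mammalian expression plasmid of 7,765 bp built on the CRY2olig-mCherry backbone, into which wild-type human FUS was inserted by restriction cloning between BsrGI and NotI sites. It is propagated in E. coli from a high-copy ColE1/pUC-type origin under kanamycin selection. The resistance cassette is the Tn5 aminoglycoside phosphotransferase (NeoR/KanR), which sits downstream of both a bacterial bla-type promoter and the SV40 enhancer/early promoter and ends in an HSV TK polyadenylation signal. The same gene can therefore also confer G418 resistance in mammalian cells. An f1 origin is present as well. Short annotated fragments (ble, bGH poly(A), SV40 large T antigen) appear to be backbone remnants rather than functional elements.

The payload is a single fusion reading frame driven by the CMV immediate-early enhancer and promoter and terminated by the SV40 poly(A) signal. From N- to C-terminus it comprises the photolyase homology region of Arabidopsis thaliana cryptochrome 2 (CRY2PHR), mCherry, and full-length FUS. The name and backbone indicate the "olig" variant of CRY2, which in general use is a form with enhanced blue-light-induced self-clustering, although the feature table does not itself annotate the defining mutation. FUS is a DNA/RNA-binding protein involved in transcription, splicing, RNA transport and DNA damage responses. Fusing it to a light-responsive oligomerising module and a red fluorescent reporter should allow FUS assembly to be triggered by blue light and followed by microscopy in live transfected cells. The record states the purpose only as expression of CRY2olig-mCherry fused to FUS and does not describe specific applications.
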