Addgene plasmid #218921: CRY2olig-FUS
Purpose: Expression of CRY2olig-mCherry fused to FUS
Depositing lab: Tatyana Shelkovnikova.
Backbone
  Vector backbone: CRY2olig-mCherry #60032
  Backbone size w/o insert (bp): 6188
  Vector type: Mammalian Expression
Growth in bacteria
  Bacterial resistance: Kanamycin, 50 μg/mL
  Growth temperature: 37°C
  Growth strain: DH5alpha
  Copy number: High Copy
Gene/Insert
  Gene/Insert name: CRY2olig-mCherry tagged FUS
  Species: H. sapiens (human)
  Mutation: wild-type
  Promoter: CMV
  Cloning method: Restriction Enzyme; 5′ cloning site BsrGI (unknown if destroyed); 3′ cloning site NotI (unknown if destroyed)
  Sequencing primers: 5′ CMV; 3′ SV40pA-R
Terms and licenses: Academic/Nonprofit Terms; Industry Terms: Not Available to Industry
How to cite: CRY2olig-FUS was a gift from Tatyana Shelkovnikova (Addgene plasmid # 218921 ; http://n2t.net/addgene:218921 ; RRID:Addgene_218921)
